>Addgene plasmid #143286 | TFORF1493 | addgene full sequence | sequence record 396142 | Addgene NGS Result
TTAATGTAGTCTTATGCAATACTCTTGTAGTCTTGCAACATGGTAACGATGAGTTAGCAACATGCCTTAC
AAGGAGAGAAAAAGCACCGTGCATGCCGATTGGTGGAAGTAAGGTGGTACGATCGTGCCTTATTAGGAAG
GCAACAGACGGGTCTGACATGGATTGGACGAACCACTGAATTGCCGCATTGCAGAGATATTGTATTTAAG
TGCCTAGCTCGATACATAAACGGGTCTCTCTGGTTAGACCAGATCTGAGCCTGGGAGCTCTCTGGCTAAC
TAGGGAACCCACTGCTTAAGCCTCAATAAAGCTTGCCTTGAGTGCTTCAAGTAGTGTGTGCCCGTCTGTT
GTGTGACTCTGGTAACTAGAGATCCCTCAGACCCTTTTAGTCAGTGTGGAAAATCTCTAGCAGTGGCGCC
CGAACAGGGACTTGAAAGCGAAAGGGAAACCAGAGGAGCTCTCTCGACGCAGGACTCGGCTTGCTGAAGC
GCGCACGGCAAGAGGCGAGGGGCGGCGACTGGTGAGTACGCCAAAAATTTTGACTAGCGGAGGCTAGAAG
GAGAGAGATGGGTGCGAGAGCGTCAGTATTAAGCGGGGGAGAATTAGATCGCGATGGGAAAAAATTCGGT
TAAGGCCAGGGGGAAAGAAAAAATATAAATTAAAACATATAGTATGGGCAAGCAGGGAGCTAGAACGATT
CGCAGTTAATCCTGGCCTGTTAGAAACATCAGAAGGCTGTAGACAAATACTGGGACAGCTACAACCATCC
CTTCAGACAGGATCAGAAGAACTTAGATCATTATATAATACAGTAGCAACCCTCTATTGTGTGCATCAAA
GGATAGAGATAAAAGACACCAAGGAAGCTTTAGACAAGATAGAGGAAGAGCAAAACAAAAGTAAGACCAC
CGCACAGCAAGCGGCCGCTGATCTTCAGACCTGGAGGAGGAGATATGAGGGACAATTGGAGAAGTGAATT
ATATAAATATAAAGTAGTAAAAATTGAACCATTAGGAGTAGCACCCACCAAGGCAAAGAGAAGAGTGGTG
CAGAGAGAAAAAAGAGCAGTGGGAATAGGAGCTTTGTTCCTTGGGTTCTTGGGAGCAGCAGGAAGCACTA
TGGGCGCAGCGTCAATGACGCTGACGGTACAGGCCAGACAATTATTGTCTGGTATAGTGCAGCAGCAGAA
CAATTTGCTGAGGGCTATTGAGGCGCAACAGCATCTGTTGCAACTCACAGTCTGGGGCATCAAGCAGCTC
CAGGCAAGAATCCTGGCTGTGGAAAGATACCTAAAGGATCAACAGCTCCTGGGGATTTGGGGTTGCTCTG
GAAAACTCATTTGCACCACTGCTGTGCCTTGGAATGCTAGTTGGAGTAATAAATCTCTGGAACAGATTTG
GAATCACACGACCTGGATGGAGTGGGACAGAGAAATTAACAATTACACAAGCTTAATACACTCCTTAATT
GAAGAATCGCAAAACCAGCAAGAAAAGAATGAACAAGAATTATTGGAATTAGATAAATGGGCAAGTTTGT
GGAATTGGTTTAACATAACAAATTGGCTGTGGTATATAAAATTATTCATAATGATAGTAGGAGGCTTGGT
AGGTTTAAGAATAGTTTTTGCTGTACTTTCTATAGTGAATAGAGTTAGGCAGGGATATTCACCATTATCG
TTTCAGACCCACCTCCCAACCCCGAGGGGACCCATGCATTGCATCTCAATTAGTCAGCAACCAGGTGTGG
AAAGTCCCCAGGCTCCCCAGCAGGCAGAAGTATGCAAAGCATGCGTCTCAATTAGTCAGCAACCATAGTC
CCGCCCCTAACTCCGCCCATCCCGCCCCTAACTCCGCCCAGTTCCGCCCATTCTCCGCCCCATGGCTGAC
TAATTTTTTTTATTTATGCAGAGGCCGAGGCCGCCTCGGCCTCTGAGCTATTCCAGAAGTAGTGAGGAGG
CTTTTTTGGAGGCCTAGGCTTTTGCAAAAAGCTTTCTAGAGGTACCACCGGAGCTTACCATGACCGAGTA
CAAGCCCACGGTGCGCCTCGCCACCCGCGACGACGTCCCCAGGGCCGTACGCACCCTCGCCGCCGCGTTC
GCCGACTACCCCGCCACGCGCCACACCGTCGATCCGGACCGCCACATCGAGCGGGTCACCGAGCTGCAAG
AACTCTTCCTCACGCGCGTCGGGCTCGACATCGGCAAGGTGTGGGTCGCGGACGACGGCGCCGCCGTGGC
GGTCTGGACCACGCCGGAGAGCGTCGAAGCGGGGGCGGTGTTCGCCGAGATCGGCCCGCGCATGGCCGAG
TTGAGCGGTTCCCGGCTGGCCGCGCAGCAACAGATGGAAGGCCTCCTGGCGCCGCACCGGCCCAAGGAGC
CCGCGTGGTTCCTGGCCACCGTCGGCGTCTCGCCCGACCACCAGGGCAAGGGTCTGGGCAGCGCCGTCGT
GCTCCCCGGAGTGGAGGCGGCCGAGCGCGCCGGGGTGCCCGCCTTCCTGGAGACCTCCGCGCCCCGCAAC
CTCCCCTTCTACGAGCGGCTCGGCTTCACCGTCACCGCCGACGTCGAGGTGCCCGAAGGACCGCGCACCT
GGTGCATGACCCGCAAGCCCGGTGCCAGTTAACGAATTCTAGATCTTGAGACAAATGGCAGTATTCATCC
ACAATTTTAAAAGAAAAGGGGGGATTGGGGGGTACAGTGCAGGGGAAAGAATAGTAGACATAATAGCAAC
AGACATACAAACTAAAGAATTACAAAAACAAATTACAAAAATTCAAAATTTTCGGGTTTATTACAGGGAC
AGCAGAGATCCACTTTGGCGCCGGCTCGAGGCCTGCAGGTGCAAAGATGGATAAAGTTTTAAACAGAGAG
GAATCTTTGCAGCTAATGGACCTTCTAGGTCTTGAAAGGAGTGGGAATTGGCTCCGGTGCCCGTCAGTGG
GCAGAGCGCACATCGCCCACAGTCCCCGAGAAGTTGGGGGGAGGGGTCGGCAATTGAACCGGTGCCTAGA
GAAGGTGGCGCGGGGTAAACTGGGAAAGTGATGTCGTGTACTGGCTCCGCCTTTTTCCCGAGGGTGGGGG
AGAACCGTATATAAGTGCAGTAGTCGCCGTGAACGTTCTTTTTCGCAACGGGTTTGCCGCCAGAACACAG
GTAAGTGCCGTGTGTGGTTCCCGCGGGCCTGGCCTCTTTACGGGTTATGGCCCTTGCGTGCCTTGAATTA
CTTCCACCTGGCTGCAGTACGTGATTCTTGATCCCGAGCTTCGGGTTGGAAGTGGGTGGGAGAGTTCGAG
GCCTTGCGCTTAAGGAGCCCCTTCGCCTCGTGCTTGAGTTGAGGCCTGGCCTGGGCGCTGGGGCCGCCGC
GTGCGAATCTGGTGGCACCTTCGCGCCTGTCTCGCTGCTTTCGATAAGTCTCTAGCCATTTAAAATTTTT
GATGACCTGCTGCGACGCTTTTTTTCTGGCAAGATAGTCTTGTAAATGCGGGCCAAGATCTGCACACTGG
TATTTCGGTTTTTGGGGCCGCGGGCGGCGACGGGGCCCGTGCGTCCCAGCGCACATGTTCGGCGAGGCGG
GGCCTGCGAGCGCGGCCACCGAGAATCGGACGGGGGTAGTCTCAAGCTGGCCGGCCTGCTCTGGTGCCTG
GCCTCGCGCCGCCGTGTATCGCCCCGCCCTGGGCGGCAAGGCTGGCCCGGTCGGCACCAGTTGCGTGAGC
GGAAAGATGGCCGCTTCCCGGCCCTGCTGCAGGGAGCTCAAAATGGAGGACGCGGCGCTCGGGAGAGCGG
GCGGGTGAGTCACCCACACAAAGGAAAAGGGCCTTTCCGTCCTCAGCCGTCGCTTCATGTGACTCCACGG
AGTACCGGGCGCCGTCCAGGCACCTCGATTAGTTCTCGAGCTTTTGGAGTACGTCGTCTTTAGGTTGGGG
GGAGGGGTTTTATGCGATGGAGTTTCCCCACACTGAGTGGGTGGAGACTGAAGTTAGGCCAGCTTGGCAC
TTGATGTAATTCTCCTTGGAATTTGCCCTTTTTGAGTTTGGATCTTGGTTCATTCTCAAGCCTCAGACAG
TGGTTCAAAGTTTTTTTCTTCCATTTCAGGTGTCGTGAGGCTAGCACCGCCACCATGTTCCGAGACTTCG
GGGAACCCGGCCCGAGCTCCGGGAACGGCGGCGGGTACGGCGGCCCCGCGCAGCCCCCGGCCGCAGCGCA
GGCAGCCCAGCAGAAGTTCCACCTGGTGCCAAGCATCAACACCATGAGTGGCAGTCAGGAGCTGCAGTGG
ATGGTACAGCCTCATTTCCTGGGGCCCAGCAGTTACCCCAGGCCTCTGACCTACCCTCAGTACAGCCCCC
CACAACCCCGGCCAGGAGTCATCCGGGCCCTGGGGCCGCCTCCAGGGGTACGTCGAAGGCCTTGTGAACA
GGAGACTGACAAACTGGAAGATGAGAAATCTGGGCTGCAGCGAGAGATTGAGGAGCTGCAGAAGCAGAAG
GAGCGCCTAGAGCTGGTGCTGGAAGCCCACCGACCCATCTGCAAAATCCCGGAAGGAGCCAAGGAGGGGG
ACACAGGCAGTACCAGTGGCACCAGCAGCCCACCAGCCCCCTGCCGCCCTGTACCTTGTATCTCCCTTTC
CCCAGGGCCTGTGCTTGAACCTGAGGCACTGCACACCCCCACACTCATGACCACACCCTCCCTAACTCCT
TTCACCCCCAGCCTGGTCTTCACCTACCCCAGCACTCCTGAGCCTTGTGCCTCAGCTCATCGCAAGAGTA
GCAGCAGCAGCGGAGACCCATCCTCTGACCCCCTTGGCTCTCCAACCCTCCTCGCTTTGTAGTAATGAAC
TAGTCCGTAACTTGAAAGTATTTCGATTTCTTGGCTTTATATATCTTGTGGAAAGGACGACACCATTGGC
AGGTACCGATACGTACGCGTTAAGTCGACAATCAACCTCTGGATTACAAAATTTGTGAAAGATTGACTGG
TATTCTTAACTATGTTGCTCCTTTTACGCTATGTGGATACGCTGCTTTAATGCCTTTGTATCATGCTATT
GCTTCCCGTATGGCTTTCATTTTCTCCTCCTTGTATAAATCCTGGTTGCTGTCTCTTTATGAGGAGTTGT
GGCCCGTTGTCAGGCAACGTGGCGTGGTGTGCACTGTGTTTGCTGACGCAACCCCCACTGGTTGGGGCAT
TGCCACCACCTGTCAGCTCCTTTCCGGGACTTTCGCTTTCCCCCTCCCTATTGCCACGGCGGAACTCATC
GCCGCCTGCCTTGCCCGCTGCTGGACAGGGGCTCGGCTGTTGGGCACTGACAATTCCGTGGTGTTGTCGG
GGAAATCATCGTCCTTTCCTTGGCTGCTCGCCTGTGTTGCCACCTGGATTCTGCGCGGGACGTCCTTCTG
CTACGTCCCTTCGGCCCTCAATCCAGCGGACCTTCCTTCCCGCGGCCTGCTGCCGGCTCTGCGGCCTCTT
CCGCGTCTTCGCCTTCGCCCTCAGACGAGTCGGATCTCCCTTTGGGCCGCCTCCCCGCGTCGACTTTAAG
ACCAATGACTTACAAGGCAGCTGTAGATCTTAGCCACTTTTTAAAAGAAAAGGGGGGACTGGAAGGGCTA
ATTCACTCCCAACGAAGACAAGATCTGCTTTTTGCTTGTACTGGGTCTCTCTGGTTAGACCAGATCTGAG
CCTGGGAGCTCTCTGGCTAACTAGGGAACCCACTGCTTAAGCCTCAATAAAGCTTGCCTTGAGTGCTTCA
AGTAGTGTGTGCCCGTCTGTTGTGTGACTCTGGTAACTAGAGATCCCTCAGACCCTTTTAGTCAGTGTGG
AAAATCTCTAGCAGTACGTATAGTAGTTCATGTCATCTTATTATTCAGTATTTATAACTTGCAAAGAAAT
GAATATCAGAGAGTGAGAGGAACTTGTTTATTGCAGCTTATAATGGTTACAAATAAAGCAATAGCATCAC
AAATTTCACAAATAAAGCATTTTTTTCACTGCATTCTAGTTGTGGTTTGTCCAAACTCATCAATGTATCT
TATCATGTCTGGCTCTAGCTATCCCGCCCCTAACTCCGCCCATCCCGCCCCTAACTCCGCCCAGTTCCGC
CCATTCTCCGCCCCATGGCTGACTAATTTTTTTTATTTATGCAGAGGCCGAGGCCGCCTCGGCCTCTGAG
CTATTCCAGAAGTAGTGAGGAGGCTTTTTTGGAGGCCTAGGGACGTACCCAATTCGCCCTATAGTGAGTC
GTATTACGCGCGCTCACTGGCCGTCGTTTTACAACGTCGTGACTGGGAAAACCCTGGCGTTACCCAACTT
AATCGCCTTGCAGCACATCCCCCTTTCGCCAGCTGGCGTAATAGCGAAGAGGCCCGCACCGATCGCCCTT
CCCAACAGTTGCGCAGCCTGAATGGCGAATGGG
[124 nt withheld, positions 6404-6527]
C
[91 nt withheld, positions 6529-6619]
A
[49 nt withheld, positions 6621-6669]
CCTTTGACGTTGGAGTCCACGTTCTTT
[37 nt withheld, positions 6697-6733]
ACCCTATCTCGGTCTATTCTTTTGATTTATAAGGGATTTTGCCGATTTCGGCCTATTGGTTAAAAAATGA
GCTGATTTAACAAAAATTTAACGCGAATTTTAACAAAATATTAACGCTTACAATTTAGGTGGCACTTTTC
GGGGAAATGTGCGCGGAACCCCTATTTGTTTATTTTTCTAAATACATTCAAATATGTATCCGCTCATGAG
ACAATAACCCTGATAAATGCTTCAATAATATTGAAAAAGGAAGAGTATGAGTATTCAACATTTCCGTGTC
GCCCTTATTCCCTTTTTTGCGGCATTTTGCCTTCCTGTTTTTGCTCACCCAGAAACGCTGGTGAAAGTAA
AAGATGCTGAAGATCAGTTGGGTGCACGAGTGGGTTACATCGAACTGGATCTCAACAGCGGTAAGATCCT
TGAGAGTTTTCGCCCCGAAGAACGTTTTCCAATGATGAGCACTTTTAAAGTTCTGCTATGTGGCGCGGTA
TTATCCCGTATTGACGCCGGGCAAGAGCAACTCGGTCGCCGCATACACTATTCTCAGAATGACTTGGTTG
AGTACTCACCAGTCACAGAAAAGCATCTTACGGATGGCATGACAGTAAGAGAATTATGCAGTGCTGCCAT
AACCATGAGTGATAACACTGCGGCCAACTTACTTCTGACAACGATCGGAGGACCGAAGGAGCTAACCGCT
TTTTTGCACAACATGGGGGATCATGTAACTCGCCTTGATCGTTGGGAACCGGAGCTGAATGAAGCCATAC
CAAACGACGAGCGTGACACCACGATGCCTGTAGCAATGGCAACAACGTTGCGCAAACTATTAACTGGCGA
ACTACTTACTCTAGCTTCCCGGCAACAATTAATAGACTGGATGGAGGCGGATAAAGTTGCAGGACCACTT
CTGCGCTCGGCCCTTCCGGCTGGCTGGTTTATTGCTGATAAATCTGGAGCCGGTGAGCGTGGGTCTCGCG
GTATCATTGCAGCACTGGGGCCAGATGGTAAGCCCTCCCGTATCGTAGTTATCTACACGACGGGGAGTCA
GGCAACTATGGATGAACGAAATAGACAGATCGCTGAGATAGGTGCCTCACTGATTAAGCATTGGTAACTG
TCAGACCAAGTTTACTCATATATACTTTAGATTGATTTAAAACTTCATTTTTAATTTAAAAGGATCTAGG
TGAAGATCCTTTTTGATAATCTCATGACCAAAATCCCTTAACGTGAGTTTTCGTTCCACTGAGCGTCAGA
CCCCGTAGAAAAGATCAAAGGATCTTCTTGAGATCCTTTTTTTCTGCGCGTAATCTGCTGCTTGCAAACA
AAAAAACCACCGCTACCAGCGGTGGTTTGTTTGCCGGATCAAGAGCTACCAACTCTTTTTCCGAAGGTAA
CTGGCTTCAGCAGAGCGCAGATACCAAATACTGTTCTTCTAGTGTAGCCGTAGTTAGGCCACCACTTCAA
GAACTCTGTAGCACCGCCTACATACCTCGCTCTGCTAATCCTGTTACCAGTGGCTGCTGCCAGTGGCGAT
AAGTCGTGTCTTACCGGGTTGGACTCAAGACGATAGTTACCGGATAAGGCGCAGCGGTCGGGCTGAACGG
GGGGTTCGTGCACACAGCCCAGCTTGGAGCGAACGACCTACACCGAACTGAGATACCTACAGCGTGAGCT
ATGAGAAAGCGCCACGCTTCCCGAAGGGAGAAAGGCGGACAGGTATCCGGTAAGCGGCAGGGTCGGAACA
GGAGAGCGCACGAGGGAGCTTCCAGGGGGAAACGCCTGGTATCTTTATAGTCCTGTCGGGTTTCGCCACC
TCTGACTTGAGCGTCGATTTTTGTGATGCTCGTCAGGGGGGCGGAGCCTATGGAAAAACGCCAGCAACGC
GGCCTTTTTACGGTTCCTGGCCTTTTGCTGGCCTTTTGCTCACATGTTCTTTCCTGCGTTATCCCCTGAT
TCTGTGGATAACCGTATTACCGCCTTTGAGTGAGCTGATACCGCTCGCCGCAGCCGAACGACCGAGCGCA
GCGAGTCAGTGAGCGAGGAAGCGGAAGAGCGCCCAATACGCAAACCGCCTCTCCCCGCGCGTTGGCCGAT
TCATTAATGCAGCTGGCACGACAGGTTTCCCGACTGGAAAGCGGGCAGTGAGCGCAACGCAATTAATGTG
AGTTAGCTCACTCATTAGGCACCCCAGGCTTTACACTTTATGCTTCCGGCTCGTATGTTGTGTGGAATTG
TGAGCGGATAACAATTTCACACAGGAAACAGCTATGACCATGATTACGCCAAGCGCGCAATTAACCCTCA
CTAAAGGGAACAAAAGCTGGAGCTGCAAGC
Features (pLannotate 1.2.2; 31 found; start..end, strand, type, name):
      5..231     +  promoter       RSV promoter: Rous sarcoma virus enhancer/promoter
    232..412     +  LTR            5' LTR (truncated): truncated 5' long terminal repeat (LTR) from HIV-1
    459..584     +  misc_feature   HIV-1 Ψ: packaging signal of human immunodeficiency virus type 1
    568..931     +  CDS            HIV-1 gag (fragment): gag protein from human immunodeficiency virus 1; gag
   1077..1310    +  misc_feature   RRE: The Rev response element (RRE) of HIV-1 allows for Rev-dependent mRNA export from the nucleus to the cytoplasm.
   1687..1713    +  CDS            Rev (fragment): human immunodeficiency virus 1 (HIV-1) Rev protein; rev; enhances nuclear export of unspliced and incompletely spliced viral mRNAs
   1720..1743    +  promoter       SV40 promoter (fragment): SV40 early promoter
   1744..1815    +  promoter       SV40 promoter (fragment): SV40 enhancer and early promoter
   1839..1974    +  rep_origin     SV40 ori: SV40 origin of replication
   2020..2616    +  CDS            PuroR (fragment): puromycin N-acetyltransferase; pac from Streptomyces; confers resistance to puromycin
   2665..2782    +  misc_feature   cPPT/CTS: central polypurine tract and central termination sequence of HIV-1
   2847..2913    +  CDS            small t antigen (fragment): SV40 (simian virus 40) small t antigen
   2920..4098    +  promoter       EF-1α promoter: strong constitutive promoter for human elongation factor EF-1α
   4115..4819    +  CDS            FOSL1 (fragment): FOSL1_HUMAN - Also known as FRA1. Experimental evidence at protein level: Swiss-Prot protein existence level 1. From Homo sapiens (Human).
   4835..4888    +  promoter       U6 promoter (fragment): RNA polymerase III promoter for human U6 snRNA
   4930..5518    +  misc_feature   WPRE: woodchuck hepatitis virus posttranscriptional regulatory element
   5569..5588    +  misc_feature   cPPT/CTS (fragment): central polypurine tract and central termination sequence of HIV-1
   5590..5823    +  LTR            3' LTR (ΔU3): self-inactivating 3' long terminal repeat (LTR) from HIV-1
   5901..6022    +  polyA_signal   SV40 poly(A) signal: SV40 polyadenylation signal
   6062..6197    +  rep_origin     SV40 ori: SV40 origin of replication
   6218..6236    -  promoter       T7 promoter: promoter for bacteriophage T7 RNA polymerase
   6244..6399    +  CDS            lacZα (fragment): LacZα fragment of β-galactosidase; lacZ fragment
   6404..6832    +  rep_origin     f1 ori (sequence partly withheld): f1 bacteriophage origin of replication; arrow indicates direction of (+) strand synthesis
   6885..6989    +  promoter       AmpR promoter: bla
   6990..7850    +  CDS            AmpR: β-lactamase; bla; confers resistance to ampicillin, carbenicillin, and related antibiotics
   8021..8609    +  rep_origin     ori: high-copy-number ColE1/pMB1/pBR322/pUC origin of replication
   8792..8884    +  CDS            lacI (fragment): lac repressor; lacI; The lac repressor binds to the lac operator to inhibit transcription in E. coli. This inhibition can be relieved by adding lactose or isopropyl-β-D-thiogalactopyranoside (IPTG).
   8897..8918    +  protein_bind   CAP binding site: CAP binding activates transcription in the presence of cAMP. E. coli catabolite activator protein
   8933..8963    +  promoter       lac promoter: promoter for the E. coli lac operon
   8971..8987    +  protein_bind   lac operator: The lac repressor binds to the lac operator to inhibit transcription in E. coli. This inhibition can be relieved by adding lactose or isopropyl-β-D-thiogalactopyranoside (IPTG). lac repressor encoded by lacI
   9032..9050    +  promoter       T3 promoter: promoter for bacteriophage T3 RNA polymerase
