[The description below was written by a language model from this plasmid's Addgene catalogue record and pLannotate feature annotations shown in this document.]
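Description:
TFORF1493 is a third-generation-style, self-inactivating lentiviral expression plasmid built on the pLX_TRC317 backbone and carrying the human transcription factor FOSL1 (also known as FRA1). It belongs to a barcoded collection of transcription factor ORFs. The full sequence record is about 9.1 kb, consistent with the stated backbone plus an insert of roughly 800 bp. In bacteria it is maintained by a high-copy ColE1/pUC-type origin and selected with ampicillin through the bla gene. An f1 origin and remnants of a lac/T7/T3 cloning region are also present in the backbone. The depositor cautions that the plasmid may recombine during propagation, a common issue with LTR-containing vectors.

The viral genome is transcribed from an RSV promoter fused to a truncated HIV-1 5' LTR. It contains the Ψ packaging signal with a gag fragment, the RRE for Rev-dependent nuclear export, a cPPT/CTS element, and a ΔU3 3' LTR followed by an SV40 polyadenylation signal. Within this unit, an SV40 early promoter drives puromycin N-acetyltransferase for selecting transduced mammalian cells. A separate EF-1α promoter drives the synthesized FOSL1 ORF, which corresponds to a specific annotated transcript isoform. A WPRE downstream of the ORF enhances transcript stability and expression. The record states that each construct carries a unique 24-bp barcode, but the feature table does not annotate it. A short U6-like fragment is annotated between the ORF and the WPRE, and its function is not stated. The barcode allows the overexpressed factor to be identified by sequencing in pooled screens, such as screens for transcription factors that direct cell differentiation.
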