Addgene plasmid #143286: TFORF1493
Purpose: Lentiviral vector for overexpressing transcription factor ORFs with unique 24-bp barcodes. Barcodes facilitate identification of transcription factors in pooled screens.
Depositing lab: Feng Zhang. Depositing organization: Broad Institute. Publication: A transcription factor atlas of directed differentiation. Joung J, Ma S, Tay T, Geiger-Schuller KR, Kirchgatterer PC, Verdine VK, Guo B, Arias-Garcia MA, Allen WE, Singh A, Kuksenko O, Abudayyeh OO, Gootenberg JS, Fu Z, Macrae RK, Buenrostro JD, Regev A, Zhang F. Cell. 2023 Jan 5;186(1):209-229.e26. doi: 10.1016/j.cell.2022.11.026. PubMed 36608654.
Backbone
  Vector backbone: pLX_TRC317
  Backbone manufacturer: Broad Institute Genetic Perturbation Platform
  Backbone size w/o insert (bp): 8264
  Vector type: Mammalian Expression, Lentiviral
  Selectable markers: Puromycin
Growth in bacteria
  Bacterial resistance: Ampicillin, 100 μg/mL
  Growth temperature: 37°C
  Growth strain: NEB Stable
  Copy number: High Copy
Gene/Insert
  Gene/Insert name: FOSL1
  Species: H. sapiens (human)
  Insert size (bp): 809
  Entrez Gene: FOSL1 (a.k.a. FRA, FRA1, fra-1)
  Promoter: EF1a
  Cloning method: Unknown
  Sequencing primers: 5′ GGGTGGAGACTGAAGTTAGGCCAG; 3′ CACATAGCGTAAAAGGAGCAACATAG
Terms and licenses: Academic/Nonprofit Terms; Industry Terms: Not Available to Industry
Depositor comments: NM_001300844,ENST00000531493 . The transcription factor ORF portion of this plasmid was synthesized by Genewiz. Please test multiple small colonies in case of plasmid recombination. To make this collection available in a timely manner, a portion of this collection was not fully sequenced by Addgene. If an Addgene verified full plasmid sequence is not available, please contact us prior to placing an order to request the full sequence.
How to cite: TFORF1493 was a gift from Feng Zhang (Addgene plasmid # 143286 ; http://n2t.net/addgene:143286 ; RRID:Addgene_143286)
