>Addgene plasmid #143286 | TFORF1493 | depositor partial sequence | sequence record 281996 | Insert
ACCGCCACCATGTTCCGAGACTTCGGGGAACCCGGCCCGAGCTCCGGGAACGGCGGCGGGTACGGCGGCC
CCGCGCAGCCCCCGGCCGCAGCGCAGGCAGCCCAGCAGAAGTTCCACCTGGTGCCAAGCATCAACACCAT
GAGTGGCAGTCAGGAGCTGCAGTGGATGGTACAGCCTCATTTCCTGGGGCCCAGCAGTTACCCCAGGCCT
CTGACCTACCCTCAGTACAGCCCCCCACAACCCCGGCCAGGAGTCATCCGGGCCCTGGGGCCGCCTCCAG
GGGTACGTCGAAGGCCTTGTGAACAGGAGACTGACAAACTGGAAGATGAGAAATCTGGGCTGCAGCGAGA
GATTGAGGAGCTGCAGAAGCAGAAGGAGCGCCTAGAGCTGGTGCTGGAAGCCCACCGACCCATCTGCAAA
ATCCCGGAAGGAGCCAAGGAGGGGGACACAGGCAGTACCAGTGGCACCAGCAGCCCACCAGCCCCCTGCC
GCCCTGTACCTTGTATCTCCCTTTCCCCAGGGCCTGTGCTTGAACCTGAGGCACTGCACACCCCCACACT
CATGACCACACCCTCCCTAACTCCTTTCACCCCCAGCCTGGTCTTCACCTACCCCAGCACTCCTGAGCCT
TGTGCCTCAGCTCATCGCAAGAGTAGCAGCAGCAGCGGAGACCCATCCTCTGACCCCCTTGGCTCTCCAA
CCCTCCTCGCTTTGTAGTAATGAACTAGTCCGTAACTTGAAAGTATTTCGATTTCTTGGCTTTATATATC
TTGTGGAAAGGACGACACCATTGGCAGGTACCGATACGT
