>Addgene plasmid #143286 | TFORF1493 | depositor partial sequence | sequence record 281997 | Barcode
CACCATTGGCAGGTACCGATACGT
